Addgene plasmid #230681: AiP1636 - pAAV-AiE2116m-minBG-iCre-WPRE-BGHpA
Purpose: AiE2116m is an enhancer sequence, designed to drive AAV-mediated transgene expression in specific populations of brain cells
Depositing lab: Allen Institute for Brain Science & Bosiljka Tasic. Depositing organization: Allen Institute. Publication: A suite of enhancer AAVs and transgenic mouse lines for genetic access to cortical cell types. Ben-Simon Y, Hooper M, Narayan S, Daigle TL, Dwivedi D, Way SW, Oster A, Stafford DA, Mich JK, Taormina MJ, Martinez RA, Opitz-Araya X, Roth JR, Alexander JR, Allen S, Amster A, Arbuckle J, Ayala A, Baker PM, Bakken TE, Barcelli T, Barta S, Bendrick J, Bertagnolli D, Bielstein C, Bishwakarma P, Bowlus J, Boyer G, Brouner K, Casian B, Casper T, Chakka AB, Chakrabarty R, Chance RK, Chavan S, Clark M, Colbert K, Collman F, Daniel S, Departee M, DiValentin P, Donadio N, Dotson N, Egdorf T, Fliss T, Gabitto M, Garcia J, Gary A, Gasperini M, Gloe J, Goldy J, Gore BB, Graybuck L, Greisman N, Haeseleer F, Halterman C, Haradon Z, Hastings SD, Helback O, Ho W, Hockemeyer D, Huang C, Huff S, Hunker A, Johansen N, Jones D, Juneau Z, Kalmbach B, Kannan M, Khem S, Kussick E, Kutsal R, Larsen R, Lee C, Lee AY, Leibly M, Lenz GH, Li S, Liang E, Lusk N, Madigan Z, Malloy J, Malone J, McCue R, Melchor J, Mollenkopf T, Moosman S, Morin E, Newman D, Ng L, Ngo K, Omstead V, Otto S, Oyama A, Pena N, Pham T, Phillips E, Pom CA, Potekhina L, Ransford S, Ray PL, Rette D, Reynoldson C, Rimorin C, Rocha D, Ruiz A, Sanchez REA, Sawyer L, Sedeno-Cortes A, Sevigny JP, Shapovalova N, Shepard N, Shulga L, Sigler AR, Siverts L, Soliman S, Somasundaram S, Staats B, Stewart K, Szelenyi E, Tieu M, Trader C, Tran A, van Velthoven CTJ, Walker M, Wang Y, Weed N, Wirthlin M, Wood T, Wynalda B, Yao Z, Zhou T, Ariza J, Dee N, Reding M, Ronellenfitch K, Mufti S, Sunkin SM, Smith KA, Esposito L, Waters J, Thyagarajan B, Yao S, Lein ES, Zeng H, Levi BP, Ngai J, Ting JT, Tasic B. Cell. 2025 May 16:S0092-8674(25)00513-6. doi: 10.1016/j.cell.2025.05.002. PubMed 40403729.
Backbone
  Vector backbone: pAAV2
  Vector type: AAV
Growth in bacteria
  Bacterial resistance: Ampicillin, 100 μg/mL
  Growth temperature: 37°C
  Growth strain: NEB Stable
  Copy number: High Copy
Gene/Insert
  Gene/Insert name: iCre
  Species: Synthetic
  Promoter: minBG
  Cloning method: Restriction Enzyme; 5′ cloning site MluI (unknown if destroyed); 3′ cloning site SacI (unknown if destroyed)
Terms and licenses: Academic/Nonprofit Terms; Industry Terms: Not Available to Industry
How to cite: AiP1636 - pAAV-AiE2116m-minBG-iCre-WPRE-BGHpA was a gift from Allen Institute for Brain Science & Bosiljka Tasic (Addgene plasmid # 230681 ; http://n2t.net/addgene:230681 ; RRID:Addgene_230681) For viral preps, please replace (Addgene plasmid # 230681) in the above sentence with: (Addgene viral prep # 230681-AAV5)
