[The description below was written by a language model from this plasmid's Addgene catalogue record and pLannotate feature annotations shown in this document.]
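Description:
AiP1636 - pAAV-AiE2116m-minBG-iCre-WPRE-BGHpA is an AAV transfer plasmid built on a pAAV2 backbone. It is used to package recombinant adeno-associated virus that delivers Cre recombinase to defined brain cell populations. In bacteria it is maintained at high copy by a ColE1/pUC-type origin and selected with ampicillin through the bla gene and its own promoter. An f1 phage origin and small remnants of pBR322 bom and rop sequences are also annotated in the backbone. AAV2 inverted terminal repeats flank the payload and define the segment that is replicated and packaged into capsids. One ITR is annotated in full, while the other appears only as short fragments.

The expression cassette places the AiE2116m enhancer upstream of minBG, a minimal beta-globin promoter. This promoter has little activity on its own, so the cell-type specificity of transcription comes from the enhancer. The record does not say which cell populations AiE2116m targets. The coding sequence is iCre, a synthetic codon-improved version of bacteriophage P1 Cre, which recombines DNA between loxP sites. The enhancer and minimal promoter are not annotated in the feature table, but they presumably lie in the unannotated region between the left ITR and the Cre CDS.

The name indicates a WPRE and a bovine growth hormone polyadenylation signal. However, the annotation of the sequenced plasmid shows no WPRE and places a human growth hormone poly(A) signal directly after Cre, a discrepancy the record does not resolve. The construct is typically used for enhancer-driven, virally delivered Cre expression. Combined with floxed or Cre-dependent reporter and effector alleles or viruses, this gives genetic access to specific cortical cell types.
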