Features (pLannotate 1.2.2; 12 found; start..end, strand, type, name):
     12..39      +  repeat_region  AAV2 ITR (fragment): inverted terminal repeat of adeno-associated virus serotype 2 inverted
     68..95      +  repeat_region  AAV2 ITR (fragment): inverted terminal repeat of adeno-associated virus serotype 2 inverted
    857..1882    +  CDS            cre: RECR_BPP1 - Experimental evidence at protein level: Swiss-Prot protein existence level 1. Catalyzes site-specific recombination between two 34-base- pair LOXP sites. Its role is to maintain the phage genome as a monomeric unit-copy plasmid in the lysogenic state. From Escherichia phage P1 (Bacteriophage P1).
   1905..2381    +  polyA_signal   hGH poly(A) signal: human growth hormone polyadenylation signal
   2421..2561    +  repeat_region  AAV2 ITR: inverted terminal repeat of adeno-associated virus serotype 2 inverted
   2566..2617    -  misc_feature   bom (fragment): basis of mobility region from pBR322
   2636..3091    +  rep_origin     f1 ori (sequence partly withheld): f1 bacteriophage origin of replication; arrow indicates direction of (+) strand synthesis
   3092..3141    -  misc_feature   bom (fragment): basis of mobility region from pBR322
   3243..3278    -  CDS            rop (fragment): Rop protein, which maintains plasmids at low copy number; rop
   3373..3477    +  promoter       AmpR promoter: bla
   3478..4338    +  CDS            AmpR: β-lactamase; bla; confers resistance to ampicillin, carbenicillin, and related antibiotics
   4509..5097    +  rep_origin     ori: high-copy-number ColE1/pMB1/pBR322/pUC origin of replication
>Addgene plasmid #230681 | AiP1636 - pAAV-AiE2116m-minBG-iCre-WPRE-BGHpA | addgene full sequence | sequence record 471049 | Addgene NGS Result
CCTGCAGGCAGCTGCGCGCTCGCTCGCTCACTGAGGCCGCCCGGGCGTCGGGCGACCTTTGGTCGCCCGG
CCTCAGTGAGCGAGCGAGCGCGCAGAGAGGGAGTGGCCAACTCCATCACTAGGGGTTCCTGCGGCCGCAC
GCGTTCACACCTGGACGACACCTGTGAAGGTCACTGTCCTTCACTCACACCTGGACACCTGTGAAGGTTA
CTGTCCTCCACTCACACCTGAATGACACCTGTGAAAGTCAAGGTCACACAAAAAGGCACTTTTGTGCTTA
TGCTTCTGTTTTAATCTGGGAACCCAGATGTTCTATCAGCATGCTTTATTCTGAGGCCCCCGCACATCCT
TCATGTATGCAAGCCTTCTCTTATGTAACCTTTTGGCTTTCTGTGGCCAGATGGCTTCCTCTTTCATTCA
TCCCTATGTGAACCAACTATGACTCCAAAATATCTGGCCTTTGTGTATCACATATACTCCAGCTTTCTGG
TCTTTTTTAGGTTCCTTGAAATATGCCAGGCTGTTTCCTCTTCCTGGGGCTTCACAGTAGCAGTCTGGTA
TACCTGGGATATTTTTTCTCTTATCCTCATTATATGTGTTCCTTTCTAAATGTCACTTCTCATGGAATCC
ACTTTACCTAATTTGTGTAGATTTTCAGAATTTATGCCCATGCCAAAGATCTTTACCATAACTGGATCTA
ATCACCTTTATGAAGGTAAGAAAAGATCCCAAATTTATTTAGCTATTTCACTGAGTTTGAGCTCGGGCTG
GGCATAAAAGTCAGGGCAGAGCCATCTATTGCTTACATTTGCTTCTGGGATCCGCCACCATGGTGCCCAA
GAAGAAGAGGAAAGTCTCCAACCTGCTGACTGTGCACCAAAACCTGCCTGCCCTCCCTGTGGATGCCACC
TCTGATGAAGTCAGGAAGAACCTGATGGACATGTTCAGGGACAGGCAGGCCTTCTCTGAACACACCTGGA
AGATGCTCCTGTCTGTGTGCAGATCCTGGGCTGCCTGGTGCAAGCTGAACAACAGGAAATGGTTCCCTGC
TGAACCTGAGGATGTGAGGGACTACCTCCTGTACCTGCAAGCCAGAGGCCTGGCTGTGAAGACCATCCAA
CAGCACCTGGGCCAGCTCAACATGCTGCACAGGAGATCTGGCCTGCCTCGCCCTTCTGACTCCAATGCTG
TGTCCCTGGTGATGAGGAGAATCAGAAAGGAGAATGTGGATGCTGGGGAGAGAGCCAAGCAGGCCCTGGC
CTTTGAACGCACTGACTTTGACCAAGTCAGATCCCTGATGGAGAACTCTGACAGATGCCAGGACATCAGG
AACCTGGCCTTCCTGGGCATTGCCTACAACACCCTGCTGCGCATTGCCGAAATTGCCAGAATCAGAGTGA
AGGACATCTCCCGCACCGATGGTGGGAGAATGCTGATCCACATTGGCAGGACCAAGACCCTGGTGTCCAC
AGCTGGTGTGGAGAAGGCCCTGTCCCTGGGGGTTACCAAGCTGGTGGAGAGATGGATCTCTGTGTCTGGT
GTGGCTGATGACCCCAACAACTACCTGTTCTGCCGGGTCAGAAAGAATGGTGTGGCTGCCCCTTCTGCCA
CCTCCCAACTGTCCACCCGGGCCCTGGAAGGGATCTTTGAGGCCACCCACCGCCTGATCTATGGTGCCAA
GGATGACTCTGGGCAGAGATACCTGGCCTGGTCTGGCCACTCTGCCAGAGTGGGTGCTGCCAGGGACATG
GCCAGGGCTGGTGTGTCCATCCCTGAAATCATGCAGGCTGGTGGCTGGACCAATGTGAACATTGTGATGA
ACTACATCAGAAACCTGGACTCTGAGACTGGGGCCATGGTGAGGCTGCTCGAGGATGGGGACTAAGGCTG
CTCGAGAGATCTACGGGTGGCATCCCTGTGACCCCTCCCCAGTGCCTCTCCTGGCCCTGGAAGTTGCCAC
TCCAGTGCCCACCAGCCTTGTCCTAATAAAATTAAGTTGCATCATTTTGTCTGACTAGGTGTCCTTCTAT
AATATTATGGGGTGGAGGGGGGTGGTATGGAGCAAGGGGCAAGTTGGGAAGACAACCTGTAGGGCCTGCG
GGGTCTATTGGGAACCAAGCTGGAGTGCAGTGGCACAATCTTGGCTCACTGCAATCTCCGCCTCCTGGGT
TCAAGCGATTCTCCTGCCTCAGCCTCCCGAGTTGTTGGGATTCCAGGCATGCATGACCAGGCTCAGCTAA
TTTTTGTTTTTTTGGTAGAGACGGGGTTTCACCATATTGGCCAGGCTGGTCTCCAACTCCTAATCTCAGG
TGATCTACCCACCTTGGCCTCCCAAATTGCTGGGATTACAGGCGTGAACCACTGCTCCCTTCCCTGTCCT
TCTGATTTTGTAGGTAACCACGTGCGGACCGAGCGGCCGCAGGAACCCCTAGTGATGGAGTTGGCCACTC
CCTCTCTGCGCGCTCGCTCGCTCACTGAGGCCGGGCGACCAAAGGTCGCCCGACGCCCGGGCTTTGCCCG
GGCGGCCTCAGTGAGCGAGCGAGCGCGCAGCTGCCTGCAGGGGCGCCTGATGCGGTATTTTCTCCTTACG
CATCTGTGCGGTATTTCACACCGCATA
[95 nt withheld, positions 2618-2712]
T
[46 nt withheld, positions 2714-2759]
C
[141 nt withheld, positions 2761-2901]
CCTTTGACGTTGGAGTCCACGTTCTTT
[37 nt withheld, positions 2929-2965]
ACTCTATCTCGGGCTATTCTTTTGATTTATAAGGGATTTTGCCGATTTCGGTCTATTGGTTAAAAAATGA
GCTGATTTAACAAAAATTTAACGCGAATTTTAACAAAATATTAACGTTTACAATTTTATGGTGCACTCTC
AGTACAATCTGCTCTGATGCCGCATAGTTAAGCCAGCCCCGACACCCGCCAACACCCGCTGACGCGCCCT
GACGGGCTTGTCTGCTCCCGGCATCCGCTTACAGACAAGCTGTGACCGTCTCCGGGAGCTGCATGTGTCA
GAGGTTTTCACCGTCATCACCGAAACGCGCGAGACGAAAGGGCCTCGTGATACGCCTATTTTTATAGGTT
AATGTCATGATAATAATGGTTTCTTAGACGTCAGGTGGCACTTTTCGGGGAAATGTGCGCGGAACCCCTA
TTTGTTTATTTTTCTAAATACATTCAAATATGTATCCGCTCATGAGACAATAACCCTGATAAATGCTTCA
ATAATATTGAAAAAGGAAGAGTATGAGTATTCAACATTTCCGTGTCGCCCTTATTCCCTTTTTTGCGGCA
TTTTGCCTTCCTGTTTTTGCTCACCCAGAAACGCTGGTGAAAGTAAAAGATGCTGAAGATCAGTTGGGTG
CACGAGTGGGTTACATCGAACTGGATCTCAACAGCGGTAAGATCCTTGAGAGTTTTCGCCCCGAAGAACG
TTTTCCAATGATGAGCACTTTTAAAGTTCTGCTATGTGGCGCGGTATTATCCCGTATTGACGCCGGGCAA
GAGCAACTCGGTCGCCGCATACACTATTCTCAGAATGACTTGGTTGAGTACTCACCAGTCACAGAAAAGC
ATCTTACGGATGGCATGACAGTAAGAGAATTATGCAGTGCTGCCATAACCATGAGTGATAACACTGCGGC
CAACTTACTTCTGACAACGATCGGAGGACCGAAGGAGCTAACCGCTTTTTTGCACAACATGGGGGATCAT
GTAACTCGCCTTGATCGTTGGGAACCGGAGCTGAATGAAGCCATACCAAACGACGAGCGTGACACCACGA
TGCCTGTAGCAATGGCAACAACGTTGCGCAAACTATTAACTGGCGAACTACTTACTCTAGCTTCCCGGCA
ACAATTAATAGACTGGATGGAGGCGGATAAAGTTGCAGGACCACTTCTGCGCTCGGCCCTTCCGGCTGGC
TGGTTTATTGCTGATAAATCTGGAGCCGGTGAGCGTGGGTCTCGCGGTATCATTGCAGCACTGGGGCCAG
ATGGTAAGCCCTCCCGTATCGTAGTTATCTACACGACGGGGAGTCAGGCAACTATGGATGAACGAAATAG
ACAGATCGCTGAGATAGGTGCCTCACTGATTAAGCATTGGTAACTGTCAGACCAAGTTTACTCATATATA
CTTTAGATTGATTTAAAACTTCATTTTTAATTTAAAAGGATCTAGGTGAAGATCCTTTTTGATAATCTCA
TGACCAAAATCCCTTAACGTGAGTTTTCGTTCCACTGAGCGTCAGACCCCGTAGAAAAGATCAAAGGATC
TTCTTGAGATCCTTTTTTTCTGCGCGTAATCTGCTGCTTGCAAACAAAAAAACCACCGCTACCAGCGGTG
GTTTGTTTGCCGGATCAAGAGCTACCAACTCTTTTTCCGAAGGTAACTGGCTTCAGCAGAGCGCAGATAC
CAAATACTGTTCTTCTAGTGTAGCCGTAGTTAGGCCACCACTTCAAGAACTCTGTAGCACCGCCTACATA
CCTCGCTCTGCTAATCCTGTTACCAGTGGCTGCTGCCAGTGGCGATAAGTCGTGTCTTACCGGGTTGGAC
TCAAGACGATAGTTACCGGATAAGGCGCAGCGGTCGGGCTGAACGGGGGGTTCGTGCACACAGCCCAGCT
TGGAGCGAACGACCTACACCGAACTGAGATACCTACAGCGTGAGCTATGAGAAAGCGCCACGCTTCCCGA
AGGGAGAAAGGCGGACAGGTATCCGGTAAGCGGCAGGGTCGGAACAGGAGAGCGCACGAGGGAGCTTCCA
GGGGGAAACGCCTGGTATCTTTATAGTCCTGTCGGGTTTCGCCACCTCTGACTTGAGCGTCGATTTTTGT
GATGCTCGTCAGGGGGGCGGAGCCTATGGAAAAACGCCAGCAACGCGGCCTTTTTACGGTTCCTGGCCTT
TTGCTGGCCTTTTGCTCACATGT
